Addgene plasmid #211531: pMXS-IRES-Blast coUGP2
Purpose: Expresses codon optimized UGP2
Depositing lab: Richard Possemato. Depositing organization: NYU Grossman School of Medicine. Publication: Glucose limitation protects cancer cells from apoptosis induced by pyrimidine restriction and replication inhibition. Nam M, Xia W, Mir AH, Jerrett A, Spinelli JB, Huang TT, Possemato R. Nat Metab. 2024 Dec;6(12):2338-2353. doi: 10.1038/s42255-024-01166-w. Epub 2024 Nov 26. PubMed 39592843.
Backbone
  Vector backbone: pMXS-IRES-BLAST
  Backbone size w/o insert (bp): 5623
  Vector type: Mammalian Expression, Retroviral
  Selectable markers: Blasticidin
Growth in bacteria
  Bacterial resistance: Ampicillin, 100 μg/mL
  Growth temperature: 37°C
  Growth strain: NEB Stable
  Copy number: High Copy
Gene/Insert
  Gene/Insert name: UGP2
  Species: H. sapiens (human)
  Insert size (bp): 1530
  GenBank ID: 7360
  Entrez Gene: UGP2 (a.k.a. UDPG, UGPP2, UDPGP2, pHC379)
  Cloning method: Restriction Enzyme; 5′ cloning site BamHI (not destroyed); 3′ cloning site NotI (not destroyed)
  Sequencing primers: 5′ AGTAGACGGCATCGCAGCTTGGATA; 3′ GGC GGA ATT TAC GTA GCG GCC
Terms and licenses: Academic/Nonprofit Terms; Industry Terms: Not Available to Industry
How to cite: pMXS-IRES-Blast coUGP2 was a gift from Richard Possemato (Addgene plasmid # 211531 ; http://n2t.net/addgene:211531 ; RRID:Addgene_211531)
