[The description below was written by a language model from this plasmid's Addgene catalogue record and pLannotate feature annotations shown in this document.]
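Description:
pMXS-IRES-Blast coUGP2 is a Moloney murine leukemia virus-based retroviral vector for stable expression of a codon-optimized human UGP2 (UDP-glucose pyrophosphorylase 2) coding sequence in mammalian cells. The roughly 1.5 kb insert was placed between BamHI and NotI sites of the pMXS-IRES-BLAST backbone, giving a plasmid of about 7.1 kb. In bacteria it is maintained through a high-copy ColE1/pUC-type origin and selected with ampicillin via the β-lactamase gene and its native promoter. A short lacI fragment in the backbone appears to be a cloning remnant with no functional role.

The viral portion is flanked by MMLV long terminal repeats. No separate internal promoter is annotated, so transcription of the payload is expected to come from the 5′ LTR. Downstream of the 5′ LTR lie the packaging signal, a truncated gag segment lacking its start codon, and a pol region carrying the splice acceptor. Together these elements promote efficient encapsidation of the genomic RNA and expression of the downstream cassette, while the viral proteins themselves must be supplied in trans by packaging cells. UGP2 is followed by an EMCV internal ribosome entry site and the blasticidin S deaminase gene, so both proteins are translated from a single bicistronic transcript and blasticidin selection enriches for cells that also express UGP2. The 3′ end is annotated as a short fragment resembling a ΔU3 LTR adjoining a longer MMLV LTR segment, so the record does not clearly indicate a self-inactivating design. No epitope tag or reporter is annotated. The stated purpose is simply expression of codon-optimized UGP2. Why the sequence was codon-optimized is not stated.
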