Features (pLannotate 1.2.2; 14 found; start..end, strand, type, name):
     22..615     +  LTR            LTR: long terminal repeat from Moloney murine leukemia virus
    678..877     +  misc_feature   MMLV Ψ: packaging signal of Moloney murine leukemia virus (MMLV)
    929..1017    +  misc_feature   MESV Ψ (fragment): packaging signal of murine embryonic stem cell virus
   1094..1510    +  CDS            gag (truncated): truncated Moloney murine leukemia virus (MMLV) gag gene lacking the start codon
   1520..1894    +  misc_feature   pol region: Moloney murine leukemia virus (MMLV) pol region containing the splice acceptor site
   1926..3449    +  CDS            UGP2: UGPA_HUMAN - Also known as UGP1 From Homo sapiens (Human).
   3594..4056    +  misc_feature   IRES: internal ribosome entry site (IRES) of the encephalomyocarditis virus (EMCV)
   4076..4465    +  CDS            BSD: blasticidin S deaminase; Aspergillus terreus BSD; confers resistance to blasticidin
   4514..4635    +  LTR            3' LTR (ΔU3) (fragment): self-inactivating 3' long terminal repeat (LTR) from Moloney murine leukemia virus
   4636..5105    +  LTR            LTR: long terminal repeat from Moloney murine leukemia virus
   5171..5223    -  CDS            lacI (fragment): lac repressor; lacI; The lac repressor binds to the lac operator to inhibit transcription in E. coli. This inhibition can be relieved by adding lactose or isopropyl-β-D-thiogalactopyranoside (IPTG).
   5406..5994    -  rep_origin     ori: high-copy-number ColE1/pMB1/pBR322/pUC origin of replication
   6158..7018    -  CDS            AmpR: β-lactamase; bla; confers resistance to ampicillin, carbenicillin, and related antibiotics
   7019..7123    -  promoter       AmpR promoter: bla
>Addgene plasmid #211531 | pMXS-IRES-Blast coUGP2 | addgene full sequence | sequence record 421054 | Addgene NGS Result
CCCGAAAAGTGCCACCTGCATAATGAAAGACCCCACCTGTAGGTTTGGCAAGCTAGCTTAAGTAACGCCA
TTTTGCAAGGCATGGAAAAATACATAACTGAGAATAGAAAAGTTCAGATCAAGGTCAGGAACAGATGGAA
CAGCTGAATATGGGCCAAACAGGATATCTGTGGTAAGCAGTTCCTGCCCCGGCTCAGGGCCAAGAACAGA
TGGAACAGCTGAATATGGGCCAAACAGGATATCTGTGGTAAGCAGTTCCTGCCCCGGCTCAGGGCCAAGA
ACAGATGGTCCCCAGATGCGGTCCAGCCCTCAGCAGTTTCTAGAGAACCATCAGATGTTTCCAGGGTGCC
CCAAGGACCTGAAATGACCCTGTGCCTTATTTGAACTAACCAATCAGTTCGCTTCTCGCTTCTGTTCGCG
CGCTTCTGCTCCCCGAGCTCAATAAAAGAGCCCACAACCCCTCACTCGGCGCGCCAGTCCTCCGATTGAC
TGAGTCGCCCGGGTACCCGTGTATCCAATAAACCCTCTTGCAGTTGCATCCGACTTGTGGTCTCGCTGTT
CCTTGGGAGGGTCTCCTCTGAGTGATTGACTACCCGTCAGCGGGGGTCTTTCATTTGGGGGCTCGTCCGG
GATCGGGAGACCCCTGCCCAGGGACCACCGACCCACCACCGGGAGGTAAGCTGGCCAGCAACTTATCTGT
GTCTGTCCGATTGTCTAGTGTCTATGACTGATTTTATGCGCCTGCGTCGGTACTAGTTAGCTAACTAGCT
CTGTATCTGGCGGACCCGTGGTGGAACTGACGAGTTCGGAACACCCGGCCGCAACCCTGGGAGACGTCCC
AGGGACTTCGGGGGCCGTTTTTGTGGCCCGACCTGAGTCCAAAAATCCCGATCGTTTTGGACTCTTTGGT
GCACCCCCCTAATAGGAGGGATATGTGGTTCTGGTAGGAGACGAGAACCTAAAACAGTTCCCGCCTCCGT
CTGAATTTTTGCTTTCGGTTTGGGACCGAAGCCGCGCCGCGCGTCTTGTCTGCTGCAGCATCGTTCTGTG
TTGTCTCTGTCTGACTGTGTTTCTGTATTTGTCTGAAAATTAGGGCCAGACTGTTACCACTCCCTTAAGT
TTGACCTTAGGTCACTGGAAAGATGTCGAGCGGATCGCTCACAACCAGTCGGTAGATGTCAAGAAGAGAC
GTTGGGTTACCTTCTGCTCTGCAGAATGGCCAACCTTTAACGTCGGATGGCCGCGAGACGGCACCTTTAA
CCGAGACCTCATCACCCAGGTTAAGATCAAGGTCTTTTCACCTGGCCCGCATGGACACCCAGACCAGGTC
CCCTACATCGTGACCTGGGAAGCCTTGGCTTTTGACCCCCCTCCCTGGGTCAAGCCCTTTGTACACCCTA
AGCCTCCGCCTCCTCTTCCTCCATCCGCCCCGTCTCTCCCCCTTGAACCTCCTCGTTCGACCCCGCCTCG
ATCCTCCCTTTATCCAGCCCTCACTCCTTCTCTAGGCGCCCCCATATGGCCATATGAGATCTTATATGGG
GCACCCCCGCCCCTTGTAAACTTCCCTGACCCTGACATGACAAGAGTTACTAACAGCCCCTCTCTCCAAG
CTCACTTACAGGCTCTCTACTTAGTCCAGCACGAAGTCTGGAGACCTCTGGCGGCAGCCTACCAAGAACA
ACTGGACCGACCGGTGGTACCTCACCCTTACCGAGTCGGCGACACAGTGTGGGTCCGCCGACACCAGACT
AAGAACCTAGAACCTCGCTGGAAAGGACCTTACACAGTCCTGCTGACCACCCCCACCGCCCTCAAAGTAG
ACGGCATCGCAGCTTGGATACACGCCGCCCACGTGAAGGCTGCCGACCCCGGGGGTGGACCATCCTCTAG
ACTGCCGGATCTAGCTAGTTAATTAAGGATCCACCATGTCTCGCTTTGTCCAGGACCTGTCAAAAGCTAT
GAGCCAGGATGGCGCAAGTCAATTTCAGGAGGTCATTCGACAGGAACTTGAGCTGTCAGTGAAAAAAGAA
TTGGAAAAGATCCTGACGACCGCAAGTTCCCACGAATTCGAACACACAAAAAAAGATCTTGATGGCTTCC
GAAAATTGTTTCATCGCTTTCTCCAGGAAAAAGGCCCTTCCGTAGATTGGGGAAAGATTCAGCGCCCTCC
TGAAGACTCTATACAGCCGTATGAGAAAATAAAGGCCCGGGGACTCCCCGACAACATATCCTCAGTATTG
AACAAGCTTGTGGTTGTGAAACTTAACGGAGGATTGGGGACCAGCATGGGGTGTAAAGGGCCAAAATCTT
TGATTGGCGTCCGGAACGAGAACACTTTCTTGGACCTCACTGTTCAGCAGATAGAACACCTTAACAAAAC
TTACAATACCGACGTCCCCCTGGTACTGATGAACTCATTTAATACCGATGAGGACACTAAAAAAATATTG
CAGAAATATAATCATTGTCGCGTAAAGATATACACATTTAATCAATCACGCTATCCAAGAATAAACAAGG
AATCCCTTCTGCCCGTTGCTAAGGATGTCAGCTATTCCGGTGAGAATACCGAAGCGTGGTATCCCCCTGG
ACATGGAGATATCTATGCTTCTTTTTACAATAGCGGCTTGTTGGATACCTTCATAGGTGAGGGGAAGGAG
TATATCTTCGTCTCTAACATTGACAACCTTGGAGCTACGGTAGACCTCTACATACTCAATCATTTGATGA
ATCCACCCAATGGGAAGAGGTGCGAATTTGTAATGGAAGTTACGAACAAAACACGGGCAGACGTCAAGGG
GGGAACGCTCACTCAGTACGAGGGTAAGCTTAGGCTTGTTGAGATAGCCCAGGTTCCAAAAGCGCACGTC
GATGAGTTTAAGTCCGTGAGTAAGTTTAAGATCTTCAATACGAATAACTTGTGGATCTCTCTGGCTGCCG
TCAAGCGGCTCCAAGAACAAAACGCGATAGACATGGAGATTATAGTGAATGCTAAAACTTTGGACGGCGG
CCTCAACGTTATACAATTGGAAACAGCAGTCGGAGCCGCGATAAAGTCTTTTGAAAACTCCTTGGGAATA
AATGTACCCCGGAGCAGGTTTTTGCCCGTCAAGACGACAAGCGATTTGCTGCTGGTGATGAGTAACCTTT
ACAGTCTTAACGCAGGGTCATTGACAATGTCTGAGAAGCGCGAGTTTCCCACTGTACCCTTGGTCAAACT
TGGAAGCTCCTTCACAAAAGTCCAAGACTACCTTCGGAGGTTTGAGAGTATTCCGGACATGCTGGAGCTT
GACCATCTCACGGTGAGCGGCGACGTTACCTTCGGCAAAAACGTCTCCCTTAAAGGGACGGTGATAATTA
TTGCTAATCATGGGGATCGGATAGATATTCCTCCCGGAGCGGTTCTGGAAAACAAAATCGTCAGCGGGAA
TTTGAGAATTCTGGACCATTGAGCGGCCGCTACGTAAATTCCGCCCCCCCCCCCCCTCTCCCTCCCCCCC
CCCTAACGTTACTGGCCGAAGCCGCTTGGAATAAGGCCGGTGTGCGTTTGTCTATATGTTATTTTCCACC
ATATTGCCGTCTTTTGGCAATGTGAGGGCCCGGAAACCTGGCCCTGTCTTCTTGACGAGCATTCCTAGGG
GTCTTTCCCCTCTCGCCAAAGGAATGCAAGGTCTGTTGAATGTCGTGAAGGAAGCAGTTCCTCTGGAAGC
TTCTTGAAGACAAACAACGTCTGTAGCGACCCTTTGCAGGCAGCGGAACCCCCCACCTGGCGACAGGTGC
CTCTGCGGCCAAAAGCCACGTGTATAAGATACACCTGCAAAGGCGGCACAACCCCAGTGCCACGTTGTGA
GTTGGATAGTTGTGGAAAGAGTCAAATGGCTCTCCTCAAGCGTATTCAACAAGGGGCTGAAGGATGCCCA
GAAGGTACCCCATTGTATGGGATCTGATCTGGGGCCTCGGTGCACATGCTTTACATGTGTTTAGTCGAGG
TTAAAAAAACGTCTAGGCCCCCCGAACCACGGGGACGTGGTTTTCCTTTGAAAAACACGATGATAATATG
GCCACAACCATGGTTCCTTTGTCTCAAGAAGAATCCACCCTCATTGAAAGAGCAACGGCTACAATCAACA
GCATCCCCATCTCTGAAGACTACAGCGTCGCCAGCGCAGCTCTCTCTAGCGACGGCCGCATCTTCACTGG
TGTCAATGTATATCATTTTACTGGGGGACCTTGTGCAGAACTCGTGGTGCTGGGCACTGCTGCTGCTGCG
GCAGCTGGCAACCTGACTTGTATCGTCGCGATCGGAAATGAGAACAGGGGCATCTTGAGCCCCTGCGGAC
GGTGCCGACAGGTGCTTCTCGATCTGCATCCTGGGATCAAAGCCATAGTGAAGGACAGTGATGGACAGCC
GACGGCAGTTGGGATTCGTGAATTGCTGCCCTCTGGTTATGTGTGGGAGGGCTAAGTCGACGATAAAATA
AAAGATTTTATTTAGTCTCCAGAAAAAGGGGGGAATGAAAGACCCCACCTGTAGGTTTGGCAAGCTAGCT
TAAGTAACGCCATTTTGCAAGGCATGGAAAAATACATAACTGAGAATAGAGAAGTTCAGATCAAGGTCAG
GAACAGATGGAACAGCTGAATATGGGCCAAACAGGATATCTGTGGTAAGCAGTTCCTGCCCCGGCTCAGG
GCCAAGAACAGATGGAACAGCTGAATATGGGCCAAACAGGATATCTGTGGTAAGCAGTTCCTGCCCCGGC
TCAGGGCCAAGAACAGATGGTCCCCAGATGCGGTCCAGCCCTCAGCAGTTTCTAGAGAACCATCAGATGT
TTCCAGGGTGCCCCAAGGACCTGAAATGACCCTGTGCCTTATTTGAACTAACCAATCAGTTCGCTTCTCG
CTTCTGTTCGCGCGCTTCTGCTCCCCGAGCTCAATAAAAGAGCCCACAACCCCTCACTCGGGGCGCCAGT
CCTCCGATTGACTGAGTCGCCCGGGTACCCGTGTATCCAATAAACCCTCTTGCAGTTGCATCCGACTTGT
GGTCTCGCTGTTCCTTGGGAGGGTCTCCTCTGAGTGATTGACTACCCGTCAGCGGGGGTCTTTCACATGC
AGCATGTATCAAAATTAATTTGGTTTTTTTTCTTAAGTATTTACATTAAATGGCCATAGTTGCATTAATG
AATCGGCCAACGCGCGGGGAGAGGCGGTTTGCGTATTGGGCGCTCTTCCGCTTCCTCGCTCACTGACTCG
CTGCGCTCGGTCGTTCGGCTGCGGCGAGCGGTATCAGCTCACTCAAAGGCGGTAATACGGTTATCCACAG
AATCAGGGGATAACGCAGGAAAGAACATGTGAGCAAAAGGCCAGCAAAAGGCCAGGAACCGTAAAAAGGC
CGCGTTGCTGGCGTTTTTCCATAGGCTCCGCCCCCCTGACGAGCATCACAAAAATCGACGCTCAAGTCAG
AGGTGGCGAAACCCGACAGGACTATAAAGATACCAGGCGTTTCCCCCTGGAAGCTCCCTCGTGCGCTCTC
CTGTTCCGACCCTGCCGCTTACCGGATACCTGTCCGCCTTTCTCCCTTCGGGAAGCGTGGCGCTTTCTCA
TAGCTCACGCTGTAGGTATCTCAGTTCGGTGTAGGTCGTTCGCTCCAAGCTGGGCTGTGTGCACGAACCC
CCCGTTCAGCCCGACCGCTGCGCCTTATCCGGTAACTATCGTCTTGAGTCCAACCCGGTAAGACACGACT
TATCGCCACTGGCAGCAGCCACTGGTAACAGGATTAGCAGAGCGAGGTATGTAGGCGGTGCTACAGAGTT
CTTGAAGTGGTGGCCTAACTACGGCTACACTAGAAGAACAGTATTTGGTATCTGCGCTCTGCTGAAGCCA
GTTACCTTCGGAAAAAGAGTTGGTAGCTCTTGATCCGGCAAACAAACCACCGCTGGTAGCGGTGGTTTTT
TTGTTTGCAAGCAGCAGATTACGCGCAGAAAAAAAGGATCTCAAGAAGATCCTTTGATCTTTTCTACGGG
GTCTGACGCTCAGTGGAACGAAAACTCACGTTAAGGGATTTTGGTCATGAGATTATCAAAAAGGATCTTC
ACCTAGATCCTTTTGCGGCCGGCCGCAAATCAATCTAAAGTATATATGAGTAAACTTGGTCTGACAGTTA
CCAATGCTTAATCAGTGAGGCACCTATCTCAGCGATCTGTCTATTTCGTTCATCCATAGTTGCCTGACTC
CCCGTCGTGTAGATAACTACGATACGGGAGGGCTTACCATCTGGCCCCAGTGCTGCAATGATACCGCGAG
ACCCACGCTCACCGGCTCCAGATTTATCAGCAATAAACCAGCCAGCCGGAAGGGCCGAGCGCAGAAGTGG
TCCTGCAACTTTATCCGCCTCCATCCAGTCTATTAATTGTTGCCGGGAAGCTAGAGTAAGTAGTTCGCCA
GTTAATAGTTTGCGCAACGTTGTTGCCATTGCTACAGGCATCGTGGTGTCACGCTCGTCGTTTGGTATGG
CTTCATTCAGCTCCGGTTCCCAACGATCAAGGCGAGTTACATGATCCCCCATGTTGTGCAAAAAAGCGGT
TAGCTCCTTCGGTCCTCCGATCGTTGTCAGAAGTAAGTTGGCCGCAGTGTTATCACTCATGGTTATGGCA
GCACTGCATAATTCTCTTACTGTCATGCCATCCGTAAGATGCTTTTCTGTGACTGGTGAGTACTCAACCA
AGTCATTCTGAGAATAGTGTATGCGGCGACCGAGTTGCTCTTGCCCGGCGTCAATACGGGATAATACCGC
GCCACATAGCAGAACTTTAAAAGTGCTCATCATTGGAAAACGTTCTTCGGGGCGAAAACTCTCAAGGATC
TTACCGCTGTTGAGATCCAGTTCGATGTAACCCACTCGTGCACCCAACTGATCTTCAGCATCTTTTACTT
TCACCAGCGTTTCTGGGTGAGCAAAAACAGGAAGGCAAAATGCCGCAAAAAAGGGAATAAGGGCGACACG
GAAATGTTGAATACTCATACTCTTCCTTTTTCAATATTATTGAAGCATTTATCAGGGTTATTGTCTCATG
AGCGGATACATATTTGAATGTATTTAGAAAAATAAACAAATAGGGGTTCCGCGCACATTTC
