>Addgene plasmid #211531 | pMXS-IRES-Blast coUGP2 | depositor partial sequence | sequence record 412674 | coUGP2
ACCATGTCTCGCTTTGTCCAGGACCTGTCAAAAGCTATGAGCCAGGATGGCGCAAGTCAATTTCAGGAGG
TCATTCGACAGGAACTTGAGCTGTCAGTGAAAAAAGAATTGGAAAAGATCCTGACGACCGCAAGTTCCCA
CGAATTCGAACACACAAAAAAAGATCTTGATGGCTTCCGAAAATTGTTTCATCGCTTTCTCCAGGAAAAA
GGCCCTTCCGTAGATTGGGGAAAGATTCAGCGCCCTCCTGAAGACTCTATACAGCCGTATGAGAAAATAA
AGGCCCGGGGACTCCCCGACAACATATCCTCAGTATTGAACAAGCTTGTGGTTGTGAAACTTAACGGAGG
ATTGGGGACCAGCATGGGGTGTAAAGGGCCAAAATCTTTGATTGGCGTCCGGAACGAGAACACTTTCTTG
GACCTCACTGTTCAGCAGATAGAACACCTTAACAAAACTTACAATACCGACGTCCCCCTGGTACTGATGA
ACTCATTTAATACCGATGAGGACACTAAAAAAATATTGCAGAAATATAATCATTGTCGCGTAAAGATATA
CACATTTAATCAATCACGCTATCCAAGAATAAACAAGGAATCCCTTCTGCCCGTTGCTAAGGATGTCAGC
TATTCCGGTGAGAATACCGAAGCGTGGTATCCCCCTGGACATGGAGATATCTATGCTTCTTTTTACAATA
GCGGCTTGTTGGATACCTTCATAGGTGAGGGGAAGGAGTATATCTTCGTCTCTAACATTGACAACCTTGG
AGCTACGGTAGACCTCTACATACTCAATCATTTGATGAATCCACCCAATGGGAAGAGGTGCGAATTTGTA
ATGGAAGTTACGAACAAAACACGGGCAGACGTCAAGGGGGGAACGCTCACTCAGTACGAGGGTAAGCTTA
GGCTTGTTGAGATAGCCCAGGTTCCAAAAGCGCACGTCGATGAGTTTAAGTCCGTGAGTAAGTTTAAGAT
CTTCAATACGAATAACTTGTGGATCTCTCTGGCTGCCGTCAAGCGGCTCCAAGAACAAAACGCGATAGAC
ATGGAGATTATAGTGAATGCTAAAACTTTGGACGGCGGCCTCAACGTTATACAATTGGAAACAGCAGTCG
GAGCCGCGATAAAGTCTTTTGAAAACTCCTTGGGAATAAATGTACCCCGGAGCAGGTTTTTGCCCGTCAA
GACGACAAGCGATTTGCTGCTGGTGATGAGTAACCTTTACAGTCTTAACGCAGGGTCATTGACAATGTCT
GAGAAGCGCGAGTTTCCCACTGTACCCTTGGTCAAACTTGGAAGCTCCTTCACAAAAGTCCAAGACTACC
TTCGGAGGTTTGAGAGTATTCCGGACATGCTGGAGCTTGACCATCTCACGGTGAGCGGCGACGTTACCTT
CGGCAAAAACGTCTCCCTTAAAGGGACGGTGATAATTATTGCTAATCATGGGGATCGGATAGATATTCCT
CCCGGAGCGGTTCTGGAAAACAAAATCGTCAGCGGGAATTTGAGAATTCTGGACCATTGA
